Addgene plasmid #40564: pEMB12 LRRK2_BC_1847_2210_K1906M
Depositing lab: Michael J Fox Foundation MJFF. Depositing organization: Michael J Fox Foundation.
Backbone
  Vector backbone: pEMB12
  Backbone manufacturer: Emerald
  Vector type: Baculovirus
Growth in bacteria
  Bacterial resistance: Ampicillin, 100 μg/mL
  Growth temperature: 37°C
  Growth strain: Top10
  Copy number: High Copy
Gene/Insert
  Gene/Insert name: LRRK2
  Species: H. sapiens (human)
  Mutation: aa1847_2210; K1906M
  Entrez Gene: LRRK2 (a.k.a. AURA17, DARDARIN, PARK8, RIPK7, ROCO2)
  Promoter: polH
  Tag / fusion protein: 6xHis (N terminal on insert)
  Cloning method: Restriction Enzyme; 5′ cloning site BamHI (destroyed during cloning); 3′ cloning site HindIII (destroyed during cloning)
  Sequencing primers: 5′ pBAD-Fwd; 3′ pBAD-rev
Terms and licenses: Academic/Nonprofit Terms; Industry Terms
How to cite: pEMB12 LRRK2_BC_1847_2210_K1906M was a gift from Michael J Fox Foundation MJFF (Addgene plasmid # 40564 ; http://n2t.net/addgene:40564 ; RRID:Addgene_40564)
