[The description below was written by a language model from this plasmid's Addgene catalogue record and pLannotate feature annotations shown in this document.]
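Description:
pEMB12 LRRK2_BC_1847_2210_K1906M carries a fragment of human LRRK2 (PARK8/dardarin), the Parkinson's disease-associated serine/threonine kinase. The fragment spans residues 1847–2210 and bears the K1906M substitution. According to the catalogue entry, the insert sits in the pEMB12 backbone (Emerald), the vector type is baculovirus, expression is from the polyhedrin (polH) promoter, and an N-terminal 6xHis tag is present. The insert was placed between BamHI and HindIII sites, both destroyed during cloning.

The annotated 5,833-nt depositor sequence does not match that classification. No polyhedrin promoter, baculoviral recombination or transposition elements, or His tag were annotated, although short tags are easily missed by automated annotation. Instead the features resemble a pBAD-type E. coli expression plasmid. The araBAD promoter sits beside a divergently transcribed araC regulator, which would give arabinose-inducible transcription. It is followed by an E. coli thioredoxin (trxA) coding sequence that runs directly into the LRRK2 fragment, suggesting a thioredoxin fusion of the kind used to aid solubility. The rrnB T1 and T2 terminators lie downstream. The listed pBAD forward and reverse sequencing primers fit this bacterial architecture. The catalogue's vector type and promoter should therefore be treated with caution.

Propagation in E. coli relies on a high-copy ColE1/pUC-type origin with ampicillin selection through β-lactamase. An f1 origin is also present, along with nonfunctional pBR322 remnants (bom, rop, TcR and tet promoter fragments). The record does not state a purpose. The design is consistent with recombinant production of a LRRK2 fragment covering the kinase region for biochemical or structural work.
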