Features (pLannotate 1.2.2; 15 found; start..end, strand, type, name):
    615..899     +  promoter       araBAD promoter: araBAD; promoter of the L-arabinose operon of E. coli; the araC regulatory gene is transcribed in the opposite direction (Guzman et al., 1995)
    961..1284    +  CDS            trxA: THIO_ECO57 - Experimental evidence at protein level: Swiss-Prot protein existence level 1. Participates in various redox reactions through the reversible oxidation of its active center dithiol to a disulfide and catalyzes dithiol-disulfide exchange reactions. From Escherichia coli O157:H7.
   1255..2409    +  CDS            LRRK2 (fragment): LRRK2_HUMAN - Also known as PARK8. Experimental evidence at protein level: Swiss-Prot protein existence level 1. Serine/threonine-protein kinase which phosphorylates a broad range of proteins involved in multiple processes such as neuronal plasticity, autophagy, and vesicle trafficking (PubMed:20949042, PubMed:22012985, PubMed:26824392, PubMed:29125462, PubMed:28720718, PubMed:29127255, PubMed:30398148, PubMed:29212815, PubMed:30635421, PubMed:21850687, PubMed:23395371, PubMed:17114044, PubMed:24687852, PubMed:26014385, PubMed:25201882). Is a key regulator of RAB GTPases by regulating the GTP/
   2488..2603    +  ncRNA          5S rRNA: Accession: RF00001 - 5S ribosomal RNA
   2607..2693    +  terminator     rrnB T1 terminator: Escherichia coli rrnB; transcription terminator T1 from the E. coli rrnB gene
   2785..2812    +  terminator     rrnB T2 terminator: transcription terminator T2 from the E. coli rrnB gene
   2831..2922    +  promoter       AmpR promoter: bla
   2923..3783    +  CDS            AmpR: β-lactamase; bla; confers resistance to ampicillin, carbenicillin, and related antibiotics
   3825..4280    +  rep_origin     f1 ori (sequence partly withheld): f1 bacteriophage origin of replication; arrow indicates direction of (+) strand synthesis
   4391..4979    +  rep_origin     ori: high-copy-number ColE1/pMB1/pBR322/pUC origin of replication
   5165..5216    -  misc_feature   bom (fragment): basis of mobility region from pBR322
   5332..5372    -  CDS            rop (fragment): Rop protein, which maintains plasmids at low copy number; rop
   5384..5425    -  CDS            TcR (fragment): tetracycline efflux protein; tet; confers resistance to tetracycline
   5435..5453    +  promoter       tet promoter (fragment): E. coli promoter for tetracycline efflux protein gene
   5543..588     -  CDS            araC (across the origin): L-arabinose regulatory protein; araC
>Addgene plasmid #40564 | pEMB12 LRRK2_BC_1847_2210_K1906M | depositor full sequence | sequence record 52237 | pEMB12 LRRK2_BC_1847_2210_K1906M sequence 5833 bps
ATCAAAATTGCTGTCTGCCAGGTGATCGCTGATGTACTGACAAGCCTCGCGTACCCGATTATCCATCGGT
GGATGGAGCGACTCGTTAATCGCTTCCATGCGCCGCAGTAACAATTGCTCAAGCAGATTTATCGCCAGCA
GCTCCGAATAGCGCCCTTCCCCTTGCCCGGCGTTAATGATTTGCCCAAACAGGTCGCTGAAATGCGGCTG
GTGCGCTTCATCCGGGCGAAAGAACCCCGTATTGGCAAATATTGACGGCCAGTTAAGCCATTCATGCCAG
TAGGCGCGCGGACGAAAGTAAACCCACTGGTGATACCATTCGCGAGCCTCCGGATGACGACCGTAGTGAT
GAATCTCTCCTGGCGGGAACAGCAAAATATCACCCGGTCGGCAAACAAATTCTCGTCCCTGATTTTTCAC
CACCCCCTGACCGCGAATGGTGAGATTGAGAATATAACCTTTCATTCCCAGCGGTCGGTCGATAAAAAAA
TCGAGATAACCGTTGGCCTCAATCGGCGTTAAACCCGCCACCAGATGGGCATTAAACGAGTATCCCGGCA
GCAGGGGATCATTTTGCGCTTCAGCCATACTTTTCATACTCCCGCCATTCAGAGAAGAAACCAATTGTCC
ATATTGCATCAGACATTGCCGTCACTGCGTCTTTTACTGGCTCTTCTCGCTAACCAAACCGGTAACCCCG
CTTATTAAAAGCATTCTGTAACAAAGCGGGACCAAAGCCATGACAAAAACGCGTAACAAAAGTGTCTATA
ATCACGGCAGAAAAGTCCACATTGATTATTTGCACGGCGTCACACTTTGCTATGCCATAGCATTTTTATC
CATAAGATTAGCGGCTCCTACCTGACGCTTTTTATCGCAACTCTCTACTGTTTCTCCATACCCGTTTTTT
TGGGCTAGCAGGAGGAATTCATGAAGCATCACCACCATCACCATCTCGAGTCCGATAAGATAATCCACCT
GACTGACGACTCCTTCGATACCGACGTGCTGAAGGCAGACGGTGCTATCCTCGTTGACTTCTGGGCCCAC
TGGTGTGGTCCTTGCAAGATGATAGCTCCTATTCTTGACGAGATCGCAGACGAATACCAAGGTAAGCTGA
CCGTTGCTAAGCTGAACATTGATCATAACCCTGGCACCGCACCTAAATACGGCATCCGTGGCATCCCAAC
TTTGCTCCTGTTCAAGAATGGTGAAGTAGCAGCTACCAAGGTAGGCGCACTGTCTAAAGGCCAGCTGAAA
GAATTTCTGGACGCCAACTTAGCTTTAGTTCCTCGCGGATCCAGGCTGACCATCCCCATCTCCCAGATTG
CACCCGACCTTATCCTCGCTGACCTGCCTCGCAACATCATGCTGAACAATGACGAGCTGGAGTTTGAACA
AGCACCCGAGTTCCTGCTAGGCGACGGCTCTTTCGGTTCAGTTTACCGTGCTGCTTACGAGGGTGAAGAG
GTTGCCGTGATGATTTTTAACAAGCACACTTCGCTCCGTCTGCTGCGTCAGGAGCTTGTGGTTCTCTGCC
ACCTGCACCACCCTTCCCTGATCTCCCTGCTGGCCGCCGGCATTAGGCCTCGCATGCTAGTGATGGAACT
GGCCAGTAAGGGTTCATTGGACCGCCTGCTGCAGCAGGACAAGGCTAGCCTGACCCGTACGCTCCAGCAC
CGTATCGCCCTGCATGTGGCCGACGGACTGCGCTACTTGCACAGTGCCATGATCATTTATCGCGATCTGA
AGCCTCATAATGTTCTTCTGTTCACGCTCTACCCAAACGCAGCTATCATTGCCAAAATTGCCGATTACGG
CATAGCCCAGTACTGCTGTCGTATGGGTATCAAGACTAGCGAGGGTACACCTGGGTTCCGCGCTCCCGAA
GTCGCACGCGGGAACGTGATCTACAACCAGCAGGCCGACGTGTACTCGTTTGGCCTGCTCCTGTATGACA
TTCTCACTACCGGAGGCCGGATTGTGGAGGGCCTGAAATTTCCCAACGAGTTCGACGAGCTGGAGATCCA
GGGCAAGCTGCCTGACCCCGTGAAGGAGTACGGTTGTGCACCCTGGCCTATGGTGGAGAAGCTCATTAAG
CAGTGTCTGAAGGAGAACCCTCAGGAACGCCCCACAAGCGCCCAGGTGTTCGACATTCTAAACTCTGCAG
AGTTAGTGTGTCTGACTAGGCGTATCTTACTCCCGAAGAACGTGATCGTTGAGTGCATGGTGGCAACGCA
CCACAACTCGCGTAACGCTAGCATCTGGTTAGGATGTGGGCATACCGATCGTGGCCAGCTGAGTTTCCTC
GACCTCAACACCGAGGGGTATACTAGCGAGGAGGTCGCTGATTCACGCATTCTGTGCCTCGCCCTTGTCC
ATCTGCCTGTTGAGTGATAAGCTTGGCTGTTTTGGCGGATGAGAGAAGATTTTCAGCCTGATACAGATTA
AATCAGAACGCAGAAGCGGTCTGATAAAACAGAATTTGCCTGGCGGCAGTAGCGCGGTGGTCCCACCTGA
CCCCATGCCGAACTCAGAAGTGAAACGCCGTAGCGCCGATGGTAGTGTGGGGTCTCCCCATGCGAGAGTA
GGGAACTGCCAGGCATCAAATAAAACGAAAGGCTCAGTCGAAAGACTGGGCCTTTCGTTTTATCTGTTGT
TTGTCGGTGAACGCTCTCCTGAGTAGGACAAATCCGCCGGGAGCGGATTTGAACGTTGCGAAGCAACGGC
CCGGAGGGTGGCGGGCAGGACGCCCGCCATAAACTGCCAGGCATCAAATTAAGCAGAAGGCCATCCTGAC
GGATGGCCTTTTTGCGTTTCTACAAACTCTTTTGTTTATTTTTCTAAATACATTCAAATATGTATCCGCT
CATGAGACAATAACCCTGATAAATGCTTCAATAATATTGAAAAAGGAAGAGTATGAGTATTCAACATTTC
CGTGTCGCCCTTATTCCCTTTTTTGCGGCATTTTGCCTTCCTGTTTTTGCTCACCCAGAAACGCTGGTGA
AAGTAAAAGATGCTGAAGATCAGTTGGGTGCACGAGTGGGTTACATCGAACTGGATCTCAACAGCGGTAA
GATCCTTGAGAGTTTTCGCCCCGAAGAACGTTTTCCAATGATGAGCACTTTTAAAGTTCTGCTATGTGGC
GCGGTATTATCCCGTGTTGACGCCGGGCAAGAGCAACTCGGTCGCCGCATACACTATTCTCAGAATGACT
TGGTTGAGTACTCACCAGTCACAGAAAAGCATCTTACGGATGGCATGACAGTAAGAGAATTATGCAGTGC
TGCCATAACCATGAGTGATAACACTGCGGCCAACTTACTTCTGACAACGATCGGAGGACCGAAGGAGCTA
ACCGCTTTTTTGCACAACATGGGGGATCATGTAACTCGCCTTGATCGTTGGGAACCGGAGCTGAATGAAG
CCATACCAAACGACGAGCGTGACACCACGATGCCTGCAGCAATGGCAACAACGTTGCGCAAACTATTAAC
TGGCGAACTACTTACTCTAGCTTCCCGGCAACAATTAATAGACTGGATGGAGGCGGATAAAGTTGCAGGA
CCACTTCTGCGCTCGGCCCTTCCGGCTGGCTGGTTTATTGCTGATAAATCTGGAGCCGGTGAGCGTGGGT
CTCGCGGTATCATTGCAGCACTGGGGCCAGATGGTAAGCCCTCCCGTATCGTAGTTATCTACACGACGGG
GAGTCAGGCAACTATGGATGAACGAAATAGACAGATCGCTGAGATAGGTGCCTCACTGATTAAGCATTGG
TAACTGTCAGACCAAGTTTACTCATATATACTTTAGATTGATT
[125 nt withheld, positions 3824-3948]
C
[141 nt withheld, positions 3950-4090]
CCTTTGACGTTGGAGTCCACGTTCTTTAATAGTGGACTCTTGTTCCAAACTTGAACAACACTCAACCCTA
TCTCGGGCTATTCTTTTGATTTATAAGGGATTTTGCCGATTTCGGCCTATTGGTTAAAAAATGAGCTGAT
TTAACAAAAATTTAACGCGAATTTTAACAAAATATTAACGTTTACAATTTAAAAGGATCTAGGTGAAGAT
CCTTTTTGATAATCTCATGACCAAAATCCCTTAACGTGAGTTTTCGTTCCACTGAGCGTCAGACCCCGTA
GAAAAGATCAAAGGATCTTCTTGAGATCCTTTTTTTCTGCGCGTAATCTGCTGCTTGCAAACAAAAAAAC
CACCGCTACCAGCGGTGGTTTGTTTGCCGGATCAAGAGCTACCAACTCTTTTTCCGAAGGTAACTGGCTT
CAGCAGAGCGCAGATACCAAATACTGTCCTTCTAGTGTAGCCGTAGTTAGGCCACCACTTCAAGAACTCT
GTAGCACCGCCTACATACCTCGCTCTGCTAATCCTGTTACCAGTGGCTGCTGCCAGTGGCGATAAGTCGT
GTCTTACCGGGTTGGACTCAAGACGATAGTTACCGGATAAGGCGCAGCGGTCGGGCTGAACGGGGGGTTC
GTGCACACAGCCCAGCTTGGAGCGAACGACCTACACCGAACTGAGATACCTACAGCGTGAGCTATGAGAA
AGCGCCACGCTTCCCGAAGGGAGAAAGGCGGACAGGTATCCGGTAAGCGGCAGGGTCGGAACAGGAGAGC
GCACGAGGGAGCTTCCAGGGGGAAACGCCTGGTATCTTTATAGTCCTGTCGGGTTTCGCCACCTCTGACT
TGAGCGTCGATTTTTGTGATGCTCGTCAGGGGGGCGGAGCCTATGGAAAAACGCCAGCAACGCGGCCTTT
TTACGGTTCCTGGCCTTTTGCTGGCCTTTTGCTCACATGTTCTTTCCTGCGTTATCCCCTGATTCTGTGG
ATAACCGTATTACCGCCTTTGAGTGAGCTGATACCGCTCGCCGCAGCCGAACGACCGAGCGCAGCGAGTC
AGTGAGCGAGGAAGCGGAAGAGCGCCTGATGCGGTATTTTCTCCTTACGCATCTGTGCGGTATTTCACAC
CGCATAGGGTCATGGCTGCGCCCCGACACCCGCCAACACCCGCTGACGCGCCCTGACGGGCTTGTCTGCT
CCCGGCATCCGCTTACAGACAAGCTGTGACCGTCTCCGGGAGCTGCATGTGTCAGAGGTTTTCACCGTCA
TCACCGAAACGCGCGAGGCAGCAAGGAGATGGCGCGCCGGTGATGCCGGCCACGATGCGTCCGGCGTAGA
GGATCTGCTCATGTTTGACAGCTTATCATCGATGCATAATGTGCCTGTCAAATGGACGAAGCAGGGATTC
TGCAAACCCTATGCTACTCCGTCAAGCCGTCAATTGTCTGATTCGTTACCAATTATGACAACTTGACGGC
TACATCATTCACTTTTTCTTCACAACCGGCACGGAACTCGCTCGGGCTGGCCCCGGTGCATTTTTTAAAT
ACCCGCGAGAAATAGAGTTGATCGTCAAAACCAACATTGCGACCGACGGTGGCGATAGGCATCCGGGTGG
TGCTCAAAAGCAGCTTCGCCTGGCTGATACGTTGGTCCTCGCGCCAGCTTAAGACGCTAATCCCTAACTG
CTGGCGGAAAAGATGTGACAGACGCGACGGCGACAAGCAAACATGCTGTGCGACGCTGGCGAT
