>Addgene plasmid #40564 | pEMB12 LRRK2_BC_1847_2210_K1906M | addgene partial sequence | sequence record 54294 | pBAD-rev
AGCTTATCACTCAACAGGCAGATGGACAAGGGCGAGGCACAGAATGCGTGAATCAGCGACCTCCTCGCTA
GTATACCCCTCGGTGTTGAGGTCGAGGAAACTCAGCTGGCCACGATCGGTATGCCCACATCCTAACCAGA
TGCTAGCGTTACGCGAGTTGTGGTGCGTTGCCACCATGCACTCAACGATCACGTTCTTCGGGAGTAAGAT
ACGCCTAGTCAGACACACTAACTCTGCAGAGTTTAGAATGTCGAACACCTGGGCGCTTGTGGGGCGTTCC
TGAGGGTTCTCCTTCAGACACTGCTTAATGAGCTTCTCCACCATAGGCCAGGGTGCACAACCGTACTCCT
TCACGGGGTCAGGCAGCTTGCCCTGGATCTCCAGCTCGTCGAACTCGTTGGGAAATTTCAGGCCCTCCAC
AATCCGGCCTCCGGTAGTGAGAATGTCATACAGGAGCAGGCCAAACGAGTACACGTCGGCCTGCTGGTTG
TAGATCACGTTCCCGCGTGCGACTTCGGGAGCGCGGAACCCAGGTGTACCCTCGCTAGTCTTGATACCCA
TACGACAGCAGTACTGGGCTATGCCGTAATCGGCAATTTTGGCAATGATAGCTGCGTTTGGGTAGAGCGT
GAACAGAAGAACATTATGAGGCTTCAGATCGCGATAAATGATCATGGCACTGTGCAAGTAGCGCAGTCCG
TCGGCCACATGCAGGGCGATACGGTGCTGGAGCGTACGGGTCAGGC
