>Addgene plasmid #40564 | pEMB12 LRRK2_BC_1847_2210_K1906M | addgene partial sequence | sequence record 54295 | pBAD-Fwd
TTTATCGCAACTCTCTACTGTTTCTCCATACCCGTTTTTTTGGGCTAGCAGGAGGAATTCATGAAGCATC
ACCACCATCACCATCTCGAGTCCGATAAGATAATCCACCTGACTGACGACTCCTTCGATACCGACGTGCT
GAAGGCAGACGGTGCTATCCTCGTTGACTTCTGGGCCCACTGGTGTGGTCCTTGCAAGATGATAGCTCCT
ATTCTTGACGAGATCGCAGACGAATACCAAGGTAAGCTGACCGTTGCTAAGCTGAACATTGATCATAACC
CTGGCACCGCACCTAAATACGGCATCCGTGGCATCCCAACTTTGCTCCTGTTCAAGAATGGTGAAGTAGC
AGCTACCAAGGTAGGCGCACTGTCTAAAGGCCAGCTGAAAGAATTTCTGGACGCCAACTTAGCTTTAGTT
CCTCGCGGATCCAGGCTGACCATCCCCATCTCCCAGATTGCACCCGACCTTATCCTCGCTGACCTGCCTC
GCAACATCATGCTGAACAATGACGAGCTGGAGTTTGAACAAGCACCCGAGTTCCTGCTAGGCGACGGCTC
TTTCGGTTCAGTTTACCGTGCTGCTTACGAGGGTGAAGAGGTTGCCGTGATGATTTTTAACAAGCACACT
TCGCTCCGTCTGCTGCGTCAGGAGCTTGTGGTTCTCTGCCACCTGCACCACCCTTCCCTGATCTCCCTGC
TGGCCGCCGGCATTAGGCCTCGCATGCTAGTGATGGAACTGGCCAGTAAGGGTTCATTGGACCGCCTGCT
GCAGCAGGACAAGGCTAGCCTGACCCCGTACGCTCCAGCACCGTATCGCCCTGCATGTGGCCGAC
